>Addgene plasmid #112977 | CvcE in pGEX4t | addgene full sequence | sequence record 217475 | Addgene NGS Result
AACGCCAGCAACGCGGCCTTTTTACGGTTCCTGGCCTTTTGCTGGCCTTTTGCTCACATGTTCTTTCCTG
CGTTATCCCCTGATTCTGTGGATAACCGTATTACCGCCTTTGAGTGAGCTGATACCGCTCGCCGCAGCCG
AACGACCGAGCGCAGCGAGTCAGTGAGCGAGGAAGCGGAAGAGCGCCTGATGCGGTATTTTCTCCTTACG
CATCTGTGCGGTATTTCACACCGCATAAATTCCGACACCATCGAATGGCGCAAAACCTTTCGCGGTATGG
CATGATAGCGCCCGGAAGAGAGTCAATTCAGGGTGGTGAATGTGAAACCAGTAACGTTATACGATGTCGC
AGAGTATGCCGGTGTCTCTTATCAGACCGTTTCCCGCGTGGTGAACCAGGCCAGCCACGTTTCTGCGAAA
ACGCGGGAAAAAGTGGAAGCGGCGATGGCGGAGCTGAATTACATTCCCAACCGCGTGGCACAACAACTGG
CGGGCAAACAGTCGTTGCTGATTGGCGTTGCCACCTCCAGTCTGGCCCTGCACGCGCCGTCGCAAATTGT
CGCGGCGATTAAATCTCGCGCCGATCAACTGGGTGCCAGCGTGGTGGTGTCGATGGTAGAACGAAGCGGC
GTCGAAGCCTGTAAAGCGGCGGTGCACAATCTTCTCGCGCAACGCGTCAGTGGGCTGATCATTAACTATC
CGCTGGATGACCAGGATGCCATTGCTGTGGAAGCTGCCTGCACTAATGTTCCGGCGTTATTTCTTGATGT
CTCTGACCAGACACCCATCAACAGTATTATTTTCTCCCATGAAGACGGTACGCGACTGGGCGTGGAGCAT
CTGGTCGCATTGGGTCACCAGCAAATCGCGCTGTTAGCGGGCCCATTAAGTTCTGTCTCGGCGCGTCTGC
GTCTGGCTGGCTGGCATAAATATCTCACTCGCAATCAAATTCAGCCGATAGCGGAACGGGAAGGCGACTG
GAGTGCCATGTCCGGTTTTCAACAAACCATGCAAATGCTGAATGAGGGCATCGTTCCCACTGCGATGCTG
GTTGCCAACGATCAGATGGCGCTGGGCGCAATGCGCGCCATTACCGAGTCCGGGCTGCGCGTTGGTGCGG
ATATCTCGGTAGTGGGATACGACGATACCGAAGACAGCTCATGTTATATCCCGCCGTTAACCACCATCAA
ACAGGATTTTCGCCTGCTGGGGCAAACCAGCGTGGACCGCTTGCTGCAACTCTCTCAGGGCCAGGCGGTG
AAGGGCAATCAGCTGTTGCCCGTCTCACTGGTGAAAAGAAAAACCACCCTGGCGCCCAATACGCAAACCG
CCTCTCCCCGCGCGTTGGCCGATTCATTAATGCAGCTGGCACGACAGGTTTCCCGACTGGAAAGCGGGCA
GTGAGCGCAACGCAATTAATGTAAGTTAGCTCACTCATTAGGCACCCCAGGCTTTACACTTTATGCTTCC
GGCTCGTATGTTGTGTGGAATTGTGAGCGGATAACAATTTCACACAGGAAACAGCTATGACCATGATTAC
GGATTCACTGGCCGTCGTTTTACAACGTCGTGACTGGGAAAACCCTGGCGTTACCCAACTTAATCGCCTT
GCAGCACATCCCCCTTTCGCCAGCTGGCGTAATAGCGAAGAGGCCCGCACCGATCGCCCTTCCCAACAGT
TGCGCAGCCTGAATGGCGAATGGCGCTTTGCCTGGTTTCCGGCACCAGAAGCGGTGCCGGAAAGCTGGCT
GGAGTGCGATCTTCCTGAGGCCGATACTGTCGTCGTCCCCTCAAACTGGCAGATGCACGGTTACGATGCG
CCCATCTACACCAACGTGACCTATCCCATTACGGTCAATCCGCCGTTTGTTCCCACGGAGAATCCGACGG
GTTGTTACTCGCTCACATTTAATGTTGATGAAAGCTGGCTACAGGAAGGCCAGACGCGAATTATTTTTGA
TGGCGTTGGAATTAGCTTATCGACTGCACGGTGCACCAATGCTTCTGGCGTCAGGCAGCCATCGGAAGCT
GTGGTATGGCTGTGCAGGTCGTAAATCACTGCATAATTCGTGTCGCTCAAGGCGCACTCCCGTTCTGGAT
AATGTTTTTTGCGCCGACATCATAACGGTTCTGGCAAATATTCTGAAATGAGCTGTTGACAATTAATCAT
CGGCTCGTATAATGTGTGGAATTGTGAGCGGATAACAATTTCACACAGGAAACAGTATTCATGTCCCCTA
TACTAGGTTATTGGAAAATTAAGGGCCTTGTGCAACCCACTCGACTTCTTTTGGAATATCTTGAAGAAAA
ATATGAAGAGCATTTGTATGAGCGCGATGAAGGTGATAAATGGCGAAACAAAAAGTTTGAATTGGGTTTG
GAGTTTCCCAATCTTCCTTATTATATTGATGGTGATGTTAAATTAACACAGTCTATGGCCATCATACGTT
ATATAGCTGACAAGCACAACATGTTGGGTGGTTGTCCAAAAGAGCGTGCAGAGATTTCAATGCTTGAAGG
AGCGGTTTTGGATATTAGATACGGTGTTTCGAGAATTGCATATAGTAAAGACTTTGAAACTCTCAAAGTT
GATTTTCTTAGCAAGCTACCTGAAATGCTGAAAATGTTCGAAGATCGTTTATGTCATAAAACATATTTAA
ATGGTGATCATGTAACCCATCCTGACTTCATGTTGTATGACGCTCTTGATGTTGTTTTATACATGGACCC
AATGTGCCTGGATGCGTTCCCAAAATTAGTTTGTTTTAAAAAACGTATTGAAGCTATCCCACAAATTGAT
AAGTACTTGAAATCCAGCAAGTATATAGCATGGCCTTTGCAGGGCTGGCAAGCCACGTTTGGTGGTGGCG
ACCATCCTCCAAAATCGGATCTGGTTCCGCGTGGATCCTGTTATTGTCTTGAGTATCCTCTCCACTCATT
TGTTCATGTTATTATGAAGTTGGAACAGAAGCGCAAATTTATTGAAATGGACCCTGAACTCGGTTTTGAG
CCTCCATCAGCTAAGCGCCAGCAGCGACTGCCCGCTTTGTACGGCAGCGAGCAGGGCAATCTGTCATCGG
TTGCCTCCTCGGTCTACACCTCGCCCGTTGTCTCGGTTGATGGCCAGAGCACCCAGGAGCTGCTCAGCAT
ACGTAGCTCACCGGCCGAGGATCTGTCGGAGGCGCCACACAGTCCGCTGCCGGACAGCCCGGACAGTCCG
CCGAGTCCGGATCGTGGAAGCAAGCAGACGCCAGTGGTGGTGCGCTACGCTGCGGAGCAGGTGGTGACCA
GTACGGTGGTCACGCAGAAGACGGAGGATGATGACCTTTTGGACGACAGCTGCGAAGACTACTCGTACGA
CGAGGATGATGAGGATGACGTTGAGGAGGAGGACGACGACGTGGAGATCTACTCCTCCACAATTTCTCCA
GCCTCCTCCGGCTGCAGCCAGCAGCAGGCGGTGAATGGAGAGCGTACTCCCGGCCTGCCAAAACATCAGG
AGCAGATCCATCATCCGGTCAGTGACCTGATGATTAACATGCGGACGCCCATGTCGCCGGCTGTGGAGAA
CGGTCTGCGCCAGTGCCCACTTCCTGCGCTCGCCTGGGCCAACGCCGCCGATGTTTGGCGCCTGATGTGT
CACCGGGATGAGCAGGACTCGCGTCTGCGCAGCATTTCGATGCTGGAACAGCATCCCGGACTGCAACCAC
GTATGCGTGCCATTCTCTTGGACTGGTTGATCGAGGTCTGTGAAGTTTACAAGCTGCATCGGGAGACCTT
CTACTTGGCCGTCGACTACCTGGATCGCTATTTGCATGTGGCGCACAAGGTGCAGAAGACGCACTTGCAG
TTGATCGGCATCACCTGCCTGTTTGTGGCCGCCAAGGTAGAGGAGATTTATCCGCCAAAGATCGGAGAGT
TTGCTTATGTGACGGATGGTGCCTGCACAGAGCGCGACATCCTTAACCACGAGAAGATTCTGCTGCAGGC
GCTCGACTGGGACATCAGCCCCATCACCATTACCGGCTGGCTGGGCGTCTATATGCAACTGAATGTGAAC
AACCGCACTCCGGCCTCGTTCTCCCAGATTGGCAGGCAAAAGAGCGCGGAGGCGGACGATGCCTTTATCT
ACCCGCAATTCTCTGGCTTTGAGTTTGTGCAAACCTCACAGCTGCTAGATCTGTGCACCCTGGACGTGGG
CATGGCCAATTACTCCTACTCGGTGCTGGCAGCGGCCGCCATCAGTCATACATTTAGTCGGGAGATGGCC
TTACGCTGTTCTGGTCTGGATTGGCAGGTGATTCAGCCTTGTGCTCGCTGGATGGAGCCATTCTTCCGAG
TGATCTCCCAGAAGGCCCCCTACCTGCAGCTGAACGAGCAGAATGAGCAAGTCAGCAACAAATTTGGCCT
GGGACTAATCTGCCCCAATATTGTCACCGACGACTCGCACATTATCCAAACGCACACAACTACCATGGAT
ATGTATGACGAAGTGCTTATGGCTCAGGATGCAGCGCATGCCATGCGCTCTAGGATTCAAGCTTCCCCGG
CCACCGCGCTGCGCGCTCCCGAAAGTCTTCTGACGCCTCCCGCCTCTAGTCACAAGCCGGACGAGTACCT
GGGCGATGAGGGCGATGAGACGGGGGCCAGGAGCGGCATCTCCTCCACAACCACATGCTGCAACACTGCC
GCCAGTAACAAGGTGGGCAAGAGCAGCAGCAACAATTCGGTGACCAGCTGCAGCAGTAGAAGCAATCCCT
GAGAGATTCGCCTCACTGCTCTTGGCCATCATCCTCTCACACTCACCACACCCGCCCAAACAGTCTACGT
TAAGTGTTTCTTATATTTAAATTATTTTTGTTAAGTGAAAAGTTATTAGTTGCCTAATTCCTATGCTACA
AACATATTTAATTTGAAATTATCTACGCGCTCTTGATTCTCAACTCGCGATATAATCATTGGAATTCCCG
GGTCGACTCGAGCGGCCGCATCGTGACTGACTGACGATCTGCCTCGCGCGTTTCGGTGATGACGGTGAAA
ACCTCTGACACATGCAGCTCCCGGAGACGGTCACAGCTTGTCTGTAAGCGGATGCCGGGAGCAGACAAGC
CCGTCAGGGCGCGTCAGCGGGTGTTGGCGGGTGTCGGGGCGCAGCCATGACCCAGTCACGTAGCGATAGC
GGAGTGTATAATTCTTGAAGACGAAAGGGCCTCGTGATACGCCTATTTTTATAGGTTAATGTCATGATAA
TAATGGTTTCTTAGACGTCAGGTGGCACTTTTCGGGGAAATGTGCGCGGAACCCCTATTTGTTTATTTTT
CTAAATACATTCAAATATGTATCCGCTCATGAGACAATAACCCTGATAAATGCTTCAATAATATTGAAAA
AGGAAGAGTATGAGTATTCAACATTTCCGTGTCGCCCTTATTCCCTTTTTTGCGGCATTTTGCCTTCCTG
TTTTTGCTCACCCAGAAACGCTGGTGAAAGTAAAAGATGCTGAAGATCAGTTGGGTGCACGAGTGGGTTA
CATCGAACTGGATCTCAACAGCGGTAAGATCCTTGAGAGTTTTCGCCCCGAAGAACGTTTTCCAATGATG
AGCACTTTTAAAGTTCTGCTATGTGGCGCGGTATTATCCCGTGTTGACGCCGGGCAAGAGCAACTCGGTC
GCCGCATACACTATTCTCAGAATGACTTGGTTGAGTACTCACCAGTCACAGAAAAGCATCTTACGGATGG
CATGACAGTAAGAGAATTATGCAGTGCTGCCATAACCATGAGTGATAACACTGCGGCCAACTTACTTCTG
ACAACGATCGGAGGACCGAAGGAGCTAACCGCTTTTTTGCACAACATGGGGGATCATGTAACTCGCCTTG
ATCGTTGGGAACCGGAGCTGAATGAAGCCATACCAAACGACGAGCGTGACACCACGATGCCTGCAGCAAT
GGCAACAACGTTGCGCAAACTATTAACTGGCGAACTACTTACTCTAGCTTCCCGGCAACAATTAATAGAC
TGGATGGAGGCGGATAAAGTTGCAGGACCACTTCTGCGCTCGGCCCTTCCGGCTGGCTGGTTTATTGCTG
ATAAATCTGGAGCCGGTGAGCGTGGGTCTCGCGGTATCATTGCAGCACTGGGGCCAGATGGTAAGCCCTC
CCGTATCGTAGTTATCTACACGACGGGGAGTCAGGCAACTATGGATGAACGAAATAGACAGATCGCTGAG
ATAGGTGCCTCACTGATTAAGCATTGGTAACTGTCAGACCAAGTTTACTCATATATACTTTAGATTGATT
TAAAACTTCATTTTTAATTTAAAAGGATCTAGGTGAAGATCCTTTTTGATAATCTCATGACCAAAATCCC
TTAACGTGAGTTTTCGTTCCACTGAGCGTCAGACCCCGTAGAAAAGATCAAAGGATCTTCTTGAGATCCT
TTTTTTCTGCGCGTAATCTGCTGCTTGCAAACAAAAAAACCACCGCTACCAGCGGTGGTTTGTTTGCCGG
ATCAAGAGCTACCAACTCTTTTTCCGAAGGTAACTGGCTTCAGCAGAGCGCAGATACCAAATACTGTCCT
TCTAGTGTAGCCGTAGTTAGGCCACCACTTCAAGAACTCTGTAGCACCGCCTACATACCTCGCTCTGCTA
ATCCTGTTACCAGTGGCTGCTGCCAGTGGCGATAAGTCGTGTCTTACCGGGTTGGACTCAAGACGATAGT
TACCGGATAAGGCGCAGCGGTCGGGCTGAACGGGGGGTTCGTGCACACAGCCCAGCTTGGAGCGAACGAC
CTACACCGAACTGAGATACCTACAGCGTGAGCTATGAGAAAGCGCCACGCTTCCCGAAGGGAGAAAGGCG
GACAGGTATCCGGTAAGCGGCAGGGTCGGAACAGGAGAGCGCACGAGGGAGCTTCCAGGGGGAAACGCCT
GGTATCTTTATAGTCCTGTCGGGTTTCGCCACCTCTGACTTGAGCGTCGATTTTTGTGATGCTCGTCAGG
GGGGCGGAGCCTATGGAAA
Features (pLannotate 1.2.2; 18 found; start..end, strand, type, name):
     48..181     +  rep_origin     RSF ori (fragment): Plasmids containing the RSF 1030 origin of replication can be propagated in E. coli cells that contain additional plasmids with compatible origins.
    186..237     -  misc_feature   bom (fragment): basis of mobility region from pBR322
    244..321     +  promoter       lacI promoter: lacI
    322..1404    +  CDS            lacI: lac repressor; lacI; The lac repressor binds to the lac operator to inhibit transcription in E. coli. This inhibition can be relieved by adding lactose or isopropyl-β-D-thiogalactopyranoside (IPTG).
   1417..1438    +  protein_bind   CAP binding site: CAP binding activates transcription in the presence of cAMP. E. coli catabolite activator protein
   1453..1483    +  promoter       lac promoter: promoter for the E. coli lac operon
   1491..1507    +  protein_bind   lac operator: The lac repressor binds to the lac operator to inhibit transcription in E. coli. This inhibition can be relieved by adding lactose or isopropyl-β-D-thiogalactopyranoside (IPTG). lac repressor encoded by lacI
   1527..1700    +  CDS            lacZα: LacZα fragment of β-galactosidase; lacZ fragment
   1964..2080    -  CDS            yciV (fragment): RNAAM_ECOLI - Also known as trpH From Escherichia coli (strain K12).
   2156..2184    +  promoter       tac promoter: strong E. coli promoter; hybrid between the trp and lac UV5 promoters
   2192..2208    +  protein_bind   lac operator: The lac repressor binds to the lac operator to inhibit transcription in E. coli. This inhibition can be relieved by adding lactose or isopropyl-β-D-thiogalactopyranoside (IPTG). lac repressor encoded by lacI
   2231..2884    +  CDS            GST26_SCHJA: Experimental evidence at protein level: Swiss-Prot protein existence level 1. GST isoenzymes appear to play a central role in the parasite detoxification system. Other functions are also suspected including a role in increasing the solubility of haematin in the parasite gut. From Schistosoma japonicum (Blood fluke).
   2990..4759    +  CDS            CycE (fragment): CCNE_DROME - Experimental evidence at protein level: Swiss-Prot protein existence level 1. Essential for the control of the cell cycle at the G1/S (start) transition. Targeted by archipelago for degradation by the SFC ubiquitin ligase complex. From Drosophila melanogaster (Fruit fly).
   5009..5048    +  CDS            rop (fragment): Rop protein, which maintains plasmids at low copy number; rop
   5150..5190    +  misc_feature   bom (fragment): basis of mobility region from pBR322
   5295..5399    +  promoter       AmpR promoter: bla
   5400..6260    +  CDS            AmpR: β-lactamase; bla; confers resistance to ampicillin, carbenicillin, and related antibiotics
   6431..7019    +  rep_origin     ori: high-copy-number ColE1/pMB1/pBR322/pUC origin of replication
