[The description below was written by a language model from this plasmid's Addgene catalogue record and pLannotate feature annotations shown in this document.]
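Description:
CvcE in pGEX4t is a bacterial expression plasmid built on the pGEX 4t backbone for producing Drosophila melanogaster Cyclin E (the insert field and gene annotation give cycE/CycE, so "CvcE" in the name appears to be a spelling variant) as a glutathione S-transferase fusion protein in E. coli. The sequenced record is 7,019 nt. It is propagated through a ColE1/pMB1-type origin, listed as high copy, and selected with ampicillin via the β-lactamase gene under its own promoter. Short annotated matches to an RSF origin, bom, rop and yciV are fragments of backbone sequence rather than functional modules.

The expression cassette consists of the tac promoter, a strong trp/lac hybrid, followed by a lac operator and the Schistosoma japonicum GST coding sequence. Downstream of GST on the same strand lies a CycE coding region of about 1.8 kb, annotated as a fragment of the fly protein, so the record does not establish whether the full-length reading frame is present. According to the catalogue entry, the insert was cloned between BamHI and EcoRI sites. The plasmid also carries lacI with its own promoter, so the encoded lac repressor holds the tac promoter off at the operator until it is relieved by IPTG, giving inducible expression. A lac promoter/operator and lacZα segment next to lacI is a standard remnant of this backbone family.

The stated purpose is expression and purification of Drosophila Cyclin E, a regulator of the G1/S transition. The N-terminal GST tag allows affinity capture on glutathione resin. Any protease cleavage site between GST and the insert is not annotated in the feature table.
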