Addgene plasmid #112977: CvcE in pGEX4t
Purpose: For protein expression and purification of Drosophila CvcE
Depositing lab: Terry Orr-Weaver. Depositing organization: Whitehead Institute for Biomedical Research.
Backbone
  Vector backbone: pGEX 4t
  Vector type: Bacterial Expression
Growth in bacteria
  Bacterial resistance: Ampicillin, 100 μg/mL
  Growth temperature: 37°C
  Growth strain: DH5alpha
  Copy number: High Copy
Gene/Insert
  Gene/Insert name: cycE
  Species: D. melanogaster (fly)
  Entrez Gene: CycE (a.k.a. Dmel_CG3938, 3938, BG:DS07108.3, CDI7, CG3938, CYCE, Cdi7, CyE-1, Cyc, Cyc E, Cyc-E, CycEI, CyclE, CyeE, D-CycE, DmCycE, DmcycE, DmcyclinE, Dmel\CG3938, br37, cdi7, cycE, cyclin E, cyclin-E, cyclinE, cycline, dCycE, dm-cycE, fond, l(2)05206, l(2)35Dd, l(2)br37, l(2)k02514, l(2)k02602, l(2)k05007, l35Dd)
  Cloning method: Restriction Enzyme; 5′ cloning site BamHI (unknown if destroyed); 3′ cloning site EcoRI (unknown if destroyed)
Terms and licenses: Academic/Nonprofit Terms; Industry Terms: Not Available to Industry
How to cite: CvcE in pGEX4t was a gift from Terry Orr-Weaver (Addgene plasmid # 112977 ; http://n2t.net/addgene:112977 ; RRID:Addgene_112977)
